>Addgene plasmid #130685 | pLenti-CMV-SMCHD1-Exon1-9.41-48-3xFLAG | addgene full sequence | sequence record 255554 | Addgene NGS Result
TCGACGGTATCGGTTAACTTTTAAAAGAAAAGGGGGGATTGGGGGGTACAGTGCAGGGGAAAGAATAGTA
GACATAATAGCAACAGACATACAAACTAAAGAATTACAAAAACAAATTACAAAATTCAAAATTTTATCGA
TAAGCTTGGGAGTTCCGCGTTACATAACTTACGGTAAATGGCCCGCCTGGCTGACCGCCCAACGACCCCC
GCCCATTGACGTCAATAATGACGTATGTTCCCATAGTAACGCCAATAGGGACTTTCCATTGACGTCAATG
GGTGGAGTATTTACGGTAAACTGCCCACTTGGCAGTACATCAAGTGTATCATATGCCAAGTACGCCCCCT
ATTGACGTCAATGACGGTAAATGGCCCGCCTGGCATTATGCCCAGTACATGACCTTATGGGACTTTCCTA
CTTGGCAGTACATCTACGTATTAGTCATCGCTATTACCATGGTGATGCGGTTTTGGCAGTACATCAATGG
GCGTGGATAGCGGTTTGACTCACGGGGATTTCCAAGTCTCCACCCCATTGACGTCAATGGGAGTTTGTTT
TGGCACCAAAATCAACGGGACTTTCCAAAATGTCGTAACAACTCCGCCCCATTGACGCAAATGGGCGGTA
GGCGTGTACGGTGGGAGGTCTATATAAGCAGAGCTCGTTTAGTGAACCGTCAGATCGCCTGGAGACGCCA
TCCACGCTGTTTTGACCTCCATAGAAGACACCGACTCTAGAGGATCCATGGCAGCGGCGGACGGCGGCGG
GCCTGGTGGGGCCTCTGTGGGGACTGAGGAGGATGGCGGAGGCGTCGGCCACAGGACGGTGTACTTGTTT
GATCGGCGCGAAAAGGAGTCCGAGCTCGGGGACCGGCCTCTGCAGGTCGGGGAGCGCTCGGACTACGCGG
GATTTCGCGCGTGTGTGTGTCAGACACTTGGCATTTCACCTGAAGAAAAATTTGTTATTACAACAACAAG
TAGGAAAGAAATTACCTGTGATAATTTTGATGAAACTGTTAAAGATGGAGTCACCTTATACCTGCTACAG
TCGGTCAATCAGTTACTACTGACAGCTACGAAAGAACGAATTGACTTCTTACCTCACTATGACACACTGG
TTAAAAGTGGCATGTATGAATATTATGCCAGTGAAGGACAAAATCCTTTGCCATTTGCTCTTGCGGAATT
AATTGACAATTCATTGTCTGCTACTTCTCGTAACATTGGGGTTAGAAGAATACAGATCAAATTGCTTTTT
GATGAAACACAAGGAAAACCTGCTGTTGCAGTGATAGATAATGGAAGAGGAATGACCTCTAAACAGCTTA
ACAACTGGGCCGTGTATAGGTTGTCAAAATTCACAAGGCAAGGTGACTTTGAAAGTGATCATTCAGGATA
TGTTCGTCCAGTACCAGTGCCACGCAGTTTAAATAGTGATATTTCCTATTTTGGTGTTGGGGGCAAGCAA
GCTGTCTTCTTTGTTGGACAATCAGCCAGAATGATAAGCAAACCTGCAGATTCCCAAGATGTTCACGAGC
TTGTGCTTTCTAAAGAAGATTTTGAGAAGAAGGAGAAAAATAAAGAGGCAATATATAGTGGATATATTAG
AAACAGAAAGCCCTCTGATTCTGTTCACATTACAAATGATGATGAAAGATTTCTACATCATCTTATCATA
GAGGAGAAGGAAAAAGATAGCTTTACTGCTGTGGTTATCACAGGGGTACAACCAGAACACATACAGTACT
TGAAAAATTATTTCCACCTTTGGACACGACAGTTAGCGCATATTTATCACTACTATATTCATGGCCCAAA
AGGAAATGAAATACGAACATCAAAAGAAGTTGAACCTTTCAACAATATTGATATTGAAGTGCCACACATT
GAAGCACTTCTGAAAAGAAAGCTATCAGAACAAGAAGAACTGAAGAAAAAACCTAGAAGATCGTGTACTC
TTCCAAACTATACTAAAGGCAGTGGAGATGTTTTGGGAAAGATTGCACATCTAGCACAAATTGAAGATGA
TAGAGCTGCGATGGTTATTTCTTGGCATCTGGCAAGTGACATGGACTGTGTAGTCACCCTAACCACTGAC
GCTGCACGTCGTATCTATGATGAAACCCAAGGTCGTCAGCAGGTGTTGCCCCTTGATTCTATTTACAAGA
AGACTCTTCCAGATTGGAAAAGATCTCTACCTCATTTCCGAAATGGAAAATTGTATTTTAAACCCATTGG
AGATCCAGTCTTTGCTCGAGACTTGTTAACATTTCCAGATAATGTAGAACATTGTGAAACAGTATTTGGT
ATGCTGTTAGGAGACACCATTATTTTGGATAATCTGGATGCGGCCAATCATTATAGAAAAGAGGTTGTTA
AAATTACACACTGTCCTACACTGCTGACCAGAGATGGAGATCGAATTCGAAGTAATGGAAAGTTTGGGGG
CCTTCAGAATAAAGCTCCTCCAATGGATAAACTTCGGGGAATGGTATTTGGAGCTCCAGTTCCAAAACAG
TGTCTGATCTTAGGGGAACAAATAGATCTTCTTCAGCAGTATCGTTCTGCTGTGTGCAAACTAGACAGTG
TGAATAAGGATCTTAACAGTCAATTAGAGTACCTTCGCACTCCGGATATGAGGAAGAAAAAGCAAGAACT
TGATGAACATGAGAAAAATCTCAAACTAATAGAGGAAAAACTAGGTATGACTCCCATACGTAAGTGTAAT
GACTCATTGCGTCATTCACCAAAGGTTGAGACGACAGATTGTCCAGTTCCTCCTAAAAGAATGAGACGAG
AAGCTACAAGACAAAATAGGATTATAACCAAAACAGATGTAGACTACAAAGACCATGACGGTGATTATAA
AGATCATGACATCGATTACAAGGATGACGATGACAAGTGAGTCGACAATCAACCTCTGGATTACAAAATT
TGTGAAAGATTGACTGGTATTCTTAACTATGTTGCTCCTTTTACGCTATGTGGATACGCTGCTTTAATGC
CTTTGTATCATGCTATTGCTTCCCGTATGGCTTTCATTTTCTCCTCCTTGTATAAATCCTGGTTGCTGTC
TCTTTATGAGGAGTTGTGGCCCGTTGTCAGGCAACGTGGCGTGGTGTGCACTGTGTTTGCTGACGCAACC
CCCACTGGTTGGGGCATTGCCACCACCTGTCAGCTCCTTTCCGGGACTTTCGCTTTCCCCCTCCCTATTG
CCACGGCGGAACTCATCGCCGCCTGCCTTGCCCGCTGCTGGACAGGGGCTCGGCTGTTGGGCACTGACAA
TTCCGTGGTGTTGTCGGGGAAGCTGACGTCCTTTCCATGGCTGCTCGCCTGTGTTGCCACCTGGATTCTG
CGCGGGACGTCCTTCTGCTACGTCCCTTCGGCCCTCAATCCAGCGGACCTTCCTTCCCGCGGCCTGCTGC
CGGCTCTGCGGCCTCTTCCGCGTCTTCGCCTTCGCCCTCAGACGAGTCGGATCTCCCTTTGGGCCGCCTC
CCCGCCTGGAATTCTACCGGGTAGGGGAGGCGCTTTTCCCAAGGCAGTCTGGAGCATGCGCTTTAGCAGC
CCCGCTGGGCACTTGGCGCTACACAAGTGGCCTCTGGCCTCGCACACATTCCACATCCACCGGTAGGCGC
CAACCGGCTCCGTTCTTTGGTGGCCCCTTCGCGCCACCTTCTACTCCTCCCCTAGTCAGGAAGTTCCCCC
CCGCCCCGCAGCTCGCGTCGTGCAGGACGTGACAAATGGAAGTAGCACGTCTCACTAGTCTCGTGCAGAT
GGACAGCACCGCTGAGCAATGGAAGCGGGTAGGCCTTTGGGGCAGCGGCCAATAGCAGCTTTGCTCCTTC
GCTTTCTGGGCTCAGAGGCTGGGAAGGGGTGGGTCCGGGGGCGGGCTCAGGGGCGGGCTCAGGGGCGGGG
CGGGCGCCCGAAGGTCCTCCGGAGGCCCGGCATTCTGCACGCTTCAAAAGCGCACGTCTGCCGCGCTGTT
CTCCTCTTCCTCATCTCCGGGCCTTTCGACCTGCAGCCCAAGCTTACCATGACCGAGTACAAGCCCACGG
TGCGCCTCGCCACCCGCGACGACGTCCCCAGGGCCGTACGCACCCTCGCCGCCGCGTTCGCCGACTACCC
CGCCACGCGCCACACCGTCGATCCGGACCGCCACATCGAGCGGGTCACCGAGCTGCAAGAACTCTTCCTC
ACGCGCGTCGGGCTCGACATCGGCAAGGTGTGGGTCGCGGACGACGGCGCCGCGGTGGCGGTCTGGACCA
CGCCGGAGAGCGTCGAAGCGGGGGCGGTGTTCGCCGAGATCGGCCCGCGCATGGCCGAGTTGAGCGGTTC
CCGGCTGGCCGCGCAGCAACAGATGGAAGGCCTCCTGGCGCCGCACCGGCCCAAGGAGCCCGCGTGGTTC
CTGGCCACCGTCGGCGTCTCGCCCGACCACCAGGGCAAGGGTCTGGGCAGCGCCGTCGTGCTCCCCGGAG
TGGAGGCGGCCGAGCGCGCCGGGGTGCCCGCCTTCCTGGAGACCTCCGCGCCCCGCAACCTCCCCTTCTA
CGAGCGGCTCGGCTTCACCGTCACCGCCGACGTCGAGGTGCCCGAAGGACCGCGCACCTGGTGCATGACC
CGCAAGCCCGGTGCCTGACGCCCGCCCCACGACCCGCAGCGCCCGACCGAAAGGAGCGCACGACCCCATG
CATCTCGAGGGCCCGGTACCTTTAAGACCAATGACTTACAAGGCAGCTGTAGATCTTAGCCACTTTTTAA
AAGAAAAGGGGGGACTGGAAGGGCTAGCTCACTCCCAACGAAGACAAGATCTGCTTTTTGCTTGTACTGG
GTCTCTCTGGTTAGACCAGATCTGAGCCTGGGAGCTCTCTGGCTAACTAGGGAACCCACTGCTTAAGCCT
CAATAAAGCTTGCCTTGAGTGCTTCAAGTAGTGTGTGCCCGTCTGTTGTGTGACTCTGGTAACTAGAGAT
CCCTCAGACCCTTTTAGTCAGTGTGGAAAATCTCTAGCAGTAGTAGTTCATGTCATCTTATTATTCAGTA
TTTATAACTTGCAAAGAAATGAATATCAGAGAGTGAGAGGAACTTGTTTATTGCAGCTTATAATGGTTAC
AAATAAAGCAATAGCATCACAAATTTCACAAATAAAGCATTTTTTTCACTGCATTCTAGTTGTGGTTTGT
CCAAACTCATCAATGTATCTTATCATGTCTGGCTCTAGCTATCCCGCCCCTAACTCCGCCCATCCCGCCC
CTAACTCCGCCCAGTTCCGCCCATTCTCCGCCCCATGGCTGACTAATTTTTTTTATTTATGCAGAGGCCG
AGGCCGCCTCGGCCTCTGAGCTATTCCAGAAGTAGTGAGGAGGCTTTTTTGGAGGCCTAGGGACGTACCC
AATTCGCCCTATAGTGAGTCGTATTACGCGCGCTCACTGGCCGTCGTTTTACAACGTCGTGACTGGGAAA
ACCCTGGCGTTACCCAACTTAATCGCCTTGCAGCACATCCCCCTTTCGCCAGCTGGCGTAATAGCGAAGA
GGCCCGCACCGATCGCCCTTCCCAACAGTTGCGCAGCCTGAATGGCGAATGGG
[124 nt withheld, positions 5584-5707]
C
[91 nt withheld, positions 5709-5799]
A
[49 nt withheld, positions 5801-5849]
CCTTTGACGTTGGAGTCCACGTTCTTT
[37 nt withheld, positions 5877-5913]
ACCCTATCTCGGTCTATTCTTTTGATTTATAAGGGATTTTGCCGATTTCGGCCTATTGGTTAAAAAATGA
GCTGATTTAACAAAAATTTAACGCGAATTTTAACAAAATATTAACGCTTACAATTTAGGTGGCACTTTTC
GGGGAAATGTGCGCGGAACCCCTATTTGTTTATTTTTCTAAATACATTCAAATATGTATCCGCTCATGAG
ACAATAACCCTGATAAATGCTTCAATAATATTGAAAAAGGAAGAGTATGAGTATTCAACATTTCCGTGTC
GCCCTTATTCCCTTTTTTGCGGCATTTTGCCTTCCTGTTTTTGCTCACCCAGAAACGCTGGTGAAAGTAA
AAGATGCTGAAGATCAGTTGGGTGCACGAGTGGGTTACATCGAACTGGATCTCAACAGCGGTAAGATCCT
TGAGAGTTTTCGCCCCGAAGAACGTTTTCCAATGATGAGCACTTTTAAAGTTCTGCTATGTGGCGCGGTA
TTATCCCGTATTGACGCCGGGCAAGAGCAACTCGGTCGCCGCATACACTATTCTCAGAATGACTTGGTTG
AGTACTCACCAGTCACAGAAAAGCATCTTACGGATGGCATGACAGTAAGAGAATTATGCAGTGCTGCCAT
AACCATGAGTGATAACACTGCGGCCAACTTACTTCTGACAACGATCGGAGGACCGAAGGAGCTAACCGCT
TTTTTGCACAACATGGGGGATCATGTAACTCGCCTTGATCGTTGGGAACCGGAGCTGAATGAAGCCATAC
CAAACGACGAGCGTGACACCACGATGCCTGTAGCAATGGCAACAACGTTGCGCAAACTATTAACTGGCGA
ACTACTTACTCTAGCTTCCCGGCAACAATTAATAGACTGGATGGAGGCGGATAAAGTTGCAGGACCACTT
CTGCGCTCGGCCCTTCCGGCTGGCTGGTTTATTGCTGATAAATCTGGAGCCGGTGAGCGTGGGTCTCGCG
GTATCATTGCAGCACTGGGGCCAGATGGTAAGCCCTCCCGTATCGTAGTTATCTACACGACGGGGAGTCA
GGCAACTATGGATGAACGAAATAGACAGATCGCTGAGATAGGTGCCTCACTGATTAAGCATTGGTAACTG
TCAGACCAAGTTTACTCATATATACTTTAGATTGATTTAAAACTTCATTTTTAATTTAAAAGGATCTAGG
TGAAGATCCTTTTTGATAATCTCATGACCAAAATCCCTTAACGTGAGTTTTCGTTCCACTGAGCGTCAGA
CCCCGTAGAAAAGATCAAAGGATCTTCTTGAGATCCTTTTTTTCTGCGCGTAATCTGCTGCTTGCAAACA
AAAAAACCACCGCTACCAGCGGTGGTTTGTTTGCCGGATCAAGAGCTACCAACTCTTTTTCCGAAGGTAA
CTGGCTTCAGCAGAGCGCAGATACCAAATACTGTTCTTCTAGTGTAGCCGTAGTTAGGCCACCACTTCAA
GAACTCTGTAGCACCGCCTACATACCTCGCTCTGCTAATCCTGTTACCAGTGGCTGCTGCCAGTGGCGAT
AAGTCGTGTCTTACCGGGTTGGACTCAAGACGATAGTTACCGGATAAGGCGCAGCGGTCGGGCTGAACGG
GGGGTTCGTGCACACAGCCCAGCTTGGAGCGAACGACCTACACCGAACTGAGATACCTACAGCGTGAGCT
ATGAGAAAGCGCCACGCTTCCCGAAGGGAGAAAGGCGGACAGGTATCCGGTAAGCGGCAGGGTCGGAACA
GGAGAGCGCACGAGGGAGCTTCCAGGGGGAAACGCCTGGTATCTTTATAGTCCTGTCGGGTTTCGCCACC
TCTGACTTGAGCGTCGATTTTTGTGATGCTCGTCAGGGGGGCGGAGCCTATGGAAAAACGCCAGCAACGC
GGCCTTTTTACGGTTCCTGGCCTTTTGCTGGCCTTTTGCTCACATGTTCTTTCCTGCGTTATCCCCTGAT
TCTGTGGATAACCGTATTACCGCCTTTGAGTGAGCTGATACCGCTCGCCGCAGCCGAACGACCGAGCGCA
GCGAGTCAGTGAGCGAGGAAGCGGAAGAGCGCCCAATACGCAAACCGCCTCTCCCCGCGCGTTGGCCGAT
TCATTAATGCAGCTGGCACGACAGGTTTCCCGACTGGAAAGCGGGCAGTGAGCGCAACGCAATTAATGTG
AGTTAGCTCACTCATTAGGCACCCCAGGCTTTACACTTTATGCTTCCGGCTCGTATGTTGTGTGGAATTG
TGAGCGGATAACAATTTCACACAGGAAACAGCTATGACCATGATTACGCCAAGCGCGCAATTAACCCTCA
CTAAAGGGAACAAAAGCTGGAGCTGCAAGCTTAATGTAGTCTTATGCAATACTCTTGTAGTCTTGCAACA
TGGTAACGATGAGTTAGCAACATGCCTTACAAGGAGAGAAAAAGCACCGTGCATGCCGATTGGTGGAAGT
AAGGTGGTACGATCGTGCCTTATTAGGAAGGCAACAGACGGGTCTGACATGGATTGGACGAACCACTGAA
TTGCCGCATTGCAGAGATATTGTATTTAAGTGCCTAGCTCGATACATAAACGGGTCTCTCTGGTTAGACC
AGATCTGAGCCTGGGAGCTCTCTGGCTAACTAGGGAACCCACTGCTTAAGCCTCAATAAAGCTTGCCTTG
AGTGCTTCAAGTAGTGTGTGCCCGTCTGTTGTGTGACTCTGGTAACTAGAGATCCCTCAGACCCTTTTAG
TCAGTGTGGAAAATCTCTAGCAGTGGCGCCCGAACAGGGACTTGAAAGCGAAAGGGAAACCAGAGGAGCT
CTCTCGACGCAGGACTCGGCTTGCTGAAGCGCGCACGGCAAGAGGCGAGGGGCGGCGACTGGTGAGTACG
CCAAAAATTTTGACTAGCGGAGGCTAGAAGGAGAGAGATGGGTGCGAGAGCGTCAGTATTAAGCGGGGGA
GAATTAGATCGCGATGGGAAAAAATTCGGTTAAGGCCAGGGGGAAAGAAAAAATATAAATTAAAACATAT
AGTATGGGCAAGCAGGGAGCTAGAACGATTCGCAGTTAATCCTGGCCTGTTAGAAACATCAGAAGGCTGT
AGACAAATACTGGGACAGCTACAACCATCCCTTCAGACAGGATCAGAAGAACTTAGATCATTATATAATA
CAGTAGCAACCCTCTATTGTGTGCATCAAAGGATAGAGATAAAAGACACCAAGGAAGCTTTAGACAAGAT
AGAGGAAGAGCAAAACAAAAGTAAGACCACCGCACAGCAAGCGGCCGCTGATCTTCAGACCTGGAGGAGG
AGATATGAGGGACAATTGGAGAAGTGAATTATATAAATATAAAGTAGTAAAAATTGAACCATTAGGAGTA
GCACCCACCAAGGCAAAGAGAAGAGTGGTGCAGAGAGAAAAAAGAGCAGTGGGAATAGGAGCTTTGTTCC
TTGGGTTCTTGGGAGCAGCAGGAAGCACTATGGGCGCAGCGTCAATGACGCTGACGGTACAGGCCAGACA
ATTATTGTCTGGTATAGTGCAGCAGCAGAACAATTTGCTGAGGGCTATTGAGGCGCAACAGCATCTGTTG
CAACTCACAGTCTGGGGCATCAAGCAGCTCCAGGCAAGAATCCTGGCTGTGGAAAGATACCTAAAGGATC
AACAGCTCCTGGGGATTTGGGGTTGCTCTGGAAAACTCATTTGCACCACTGCTGTGCCTTGGAATGCTAG
TTGGAGTAATAAATCTCTGGAACAGATTTGGAATCACACGACCTGGATGGAGTGGGACAGAGAAATTAAC
AATTACACAAGCTTAATACACTCCTTAATTGAAGAATCGCAAAACCAGCAAGAAAAGAATGAACAAGAAT
TATTGGAATTAGATAAATGGGCAAGTTTGTGGAATTGGTTTAACATAACAAATTGGCTGTGGTATATAAA
ATTATTCATAATGATAGTAGGAGGCTTGGTAGGTTTAAGAATAGTTTTTGCTGTACTTTCTATAGTGAAT
AGAGTTAGGCAGGGATATTCACCATTATCGTTTCAGACCCACCTCCCAACCCCGAGGGGACCCGACAGGC
CCGAAGGAATAGAAGAAGAAGGTGGAGAGAGAGACAGAGACAGATCCATTCGATTAGTGAACGGATC
Features (pLannotate 1.2.2; 28 found; start..end, strand, type, name):
     19..135     +  misc_feature   cPPT/CTS: central polypurine tract and central termination sequence of HIV-1
    158..461     +  enhancer       CMV enhancer: human cytomegalovirus immediate early enhancer
    462..665     +  promoter       CMV promoter: human cytomegalovirus (CMV) immediate early promoter
   2842..2907    +  CDS            3xFLAG: three tandem FLAG® epitope tags, followed by an enterokinase cleavage site
   2917..3505    +  misc_feature   WPRE: woodchuck hepatitis virus posttranscriptional regulatory element
   3519..4018    +  promoter       PGK promoter: mouse phosphoglycerate kinase 1 promoter
   4039..4638    +  CDS            PuroR: puromycin N-acetyltransferase; pac from Streptomyces alboniger; confers resistance to puromycin
   4706..4843    +  CDS            nef (fragment): NEF_HV1LA - Experimental evidence at protein level: Swiss-Prot protein existence level 1. Extracellular Nef protein targets CD4(+) T-lymphocytes for apoptosis by interacting with CXCR4 surface receptors. From Human immunodeficiency virus type 1 group M subtype B (isolate Lai) (HIV-1).
   4829..5009    +  LTR            5' LTR (truncated): truncated 5' long terminal repeat (LTR) from HIV-1
   5081..5202    +  polyA_signal   SV40 poly(A) signal: SV40 polyadenylation signal
   5242..5377    +  rep_origin     SV40 ori: SV40 origin of replication
   5398..5416    -  promoter       T7 promoter: promoter for bacteriophage T7 RNA polymerase
   5424..5579    +  CDS            lacZα (fragment): LacZα fragment of β-galactosidase; lacZ fragment
   5584..6012    +  rep_origin     f1 ori (sequence partly withheld): f1 bacteriophage origin of replication; arrow indicates direction of (+) strand synthesis
   6065..6169    +  promoter       AmpR promoter: bla
   6170..7030    +  CDS            AmpR: β-lactamase; bla; confers resistance to ampicillin, carbenicillin, and related antibiotics
   7201..7789    +  rep_origin     ori: high-copy-number ColE1/pMB1/pBR322/pUC origin of replication
   7972..8064    +  CDS            lacI (fragment): lac repressor; lacI; The lac repressor binds to the lac operator to inhibit transcription in E. coli. This inhibition can be relieved by adding lactose or isopropyl-β-D-thiogalactopyranoside (IPTG).
   8077..8098    +  protein_bind   CAP binding site: CAP binding activates transcription in the presence of cAMP. E. coli catabolite activator protein
   8113..8143    +  promoter       lac promoter: promoter for the E. coli lac operon
   8151..8167    +  protein_bind   lac operator: The lac repressor binds to the lac operator to inhibit transcription in E. coli. This inhibition can be relieved by adding lactose or isopropyl-β-D-thiogalactopyranoside (IPTG). lac repressor encoded by lacI
   8212..8230    +  promoter       T3 promoter: promoter for bacteriophage T3 RNA polymerase
   8258..8484    +  promoter       RSV promoter: Rous sarcoma virus enhancer/promoter
   8485..8665    +  LTR            5' LTR (truncated): truncated 5' long terminal repeat (LTR) from HIV-1
   8712..8837    +  misc_feature   HIV-1 Ψ: packaging signal of human immunodeficiency virus type 1
   8821..9184    +  CDS            HIV-1 gag (fragment): gag protein from human immunodeficiency virus 1; gag
   9330..9563    +  misc_feature   RRE: The Rev response element (RRE) of HIV-1 allows for Rev-dependent mRNA export from the nucleus to the cytoplasm.
   9940..10040   +  CDS            Rev (fragment): human immunodeficiency virus 1 (HIV-1) Rev protein; rev; enhances nuclear export of unspliced and incompletely spliced viral mRNAs
