[The description below was written by a language model from this plasmid's Addgene catalogue record and pLannotate feature annotations shown in this document.]
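Description:
pLenti-CMV-SMCHD1-Exon1-9.41-48-3xFLAG is a lentiviral-backbone mammalian expression plasmid of about 10 kb that encodes an internally deleted form of human SMCHD1. The insert of roughly 2.2 kb joins the portion encoded by exons 1–9 directly to that encoded by exons 41–48, recorded as the deletion I378_Q1684del. It carries a C-terminal 3xFLAG epitope for detection or immunoprecipitation. The feature table does not annotate the SMCHD1 coding region itself, but the unannotated gap between the CMV promoter and the 3xFLAG tag matches its expected position and size.

Expression is driven by the CMV immediate-early enhancer and promoter, and a WPRE downstream of the tag enhances transcript stability and expression. A separate mouse PGK promoter drives puromycin N-acetyltransferase, allowing selection of transfected or transduced mammalian cells. The viral framework has the layout of a third-generation vector. An RSV promoter is fused to a truncated HIV-1 5' LTR, followed by the Ψ packaging signal with a gag fragment, the Rev response element for Rev-dependent export of the genomic RNA, and a cPPT/CTS. A truncated LTR downstream of the cassettes is followed by an SV40 polyadenylation signal. Packaging functions would have to be supplied in trans. In bacteria the plasmid is maintained by a high-copy ColE1/pUC-type origin with ampicillin resistance; an f1 origin, SV40 origin and lac/T7/T3 remnants are also present in the backbone.

The associated publication concerns mapping of the SMCHD1 domains responsible for nuclear localization, homodimerization and protein cleavage. This construct therefore appears to be one member of a deletion series used for that purpose.
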