Addgene plasmid #130685: pLenti-CMV-SMCHD1-Exon1-9.41-48-3xFLAG
Purpose: Expresses human SMCHD1 Exon1-9.41-48 with a C-terminal 3xFLAG tag
Depositing lab: Stephen Tapscott. Depositing organization: Fred Hutchinson Cancer Center. Publication: Identification of SMCHD1 domains for nuclear localization, homo-dimerization, and protein cleavage. Hiramuki Y, Tapscott SJ. Skelet Muscle. 2018 Aug 2;8(1):24. doi: 10.1186/s13395-018-0172-z. PubMed 30071896.
Backbone
  Vector backbone: pLenti
  Backbone size w/o insert (bp): 7866
  Vector type: Mammalian Expression
  Selectable markers: Puromycin
Growth in bacteria
  Bacterial resistance: Ampicillin, 100 μg/mL
  Growth temperature: 37°C
  Growth strain: NEB Stable
  Copy number: High Copy
Gene/Insert
  Gene/Insert name: SMCHD1 Exon1-9.41-48
  Species: H. sapiens (human)
  Insert size (bp): 2163
  Mutation: I378_Q1684del
  Entrez Gene: SMCHD1 (a.k.a. BAMS, FSHD2)
  Promoter: CMV
  Tag / fusion protein: 3xFLAG (C terminal on insert)
  Cloning method: Restriction Enzyme; 5′ cloning site Unknown (unknown if destroyed); 3′ cloning site Unknown (unknown if destroyed)
Terms and licenses: Academic/Nonprofit Terms; Industry Terms: Not Available to Industry
How to cite: pLenti-CMV-SMCHD1-Exon1-9.41-48-3xFLAG was a gift from Stephen Tapscott (Addgene plasmid # 130685 ; http://n2t.net/addgene:130685 ; RRID:Addgene_130685)
